>Addgene plasmid #246344 | LentiX_((380-bp-DIAL)-mCh-HRasG12V-BGH)rev_DIV_pKG3848 | addgene full sequence | sequence record 491516 | Addgene NGS Result
TTGAGATCCTTTTTTTCTGCGCGTAATCTGCTGCTTGCAAACAAAAAAACCACCGCTACCAGCGGTGGTT
TGTTTGCCGGATCAAGAGCTACCAACTCTTTTTCCGAAGGTAACTGGCTTCAGCAGAGCGCAGATACCAA
ATACTGTTCTTCTAGTGTAGCCGTAGTTAGGCCACCACTTCAAGAACTCTGTAGCACCGCCTACATACCT
CGCTCTGCTAATCCTGTTACCAGTGGCTGCTGCCAGTGGCGATAAGTCGTGTCTTACCGGGTTGGACTCA
AGACGATAGTTACCGGATAAGGCGCAGCGGTCGGGCTGAACGGGGGGTTCGTGCACACAGCCCAGCTTGG
AGCGAACGACCTACACCGAACTGAGATACCTACAGCGTGAGCTATGAGAAAGCGCCACGCTTCCCGAAGG
GAGAAAGGCGGACAGGTATCCGGTAAGCGGCAGGGTCGGAACAGGAGAGCGCACGAGGGAGCTTCCAGGG
GGAAACGCCTGGTATCTTTATAGTCCTGTCGGGTTTCGCCACCTCTGACTTGAGCGTCGATTTTTGTGAT
GCTCGTCAGGGGGGCGGAGCCTATGGAAAAACGCCAGCAACGCGGCCTTTTTACGGTTCCTGGCCTTTTG
CTGGCCTTTTGCTCACATGTTCTTTCCTGCGTTATCCCCTGATTCTGTGGATAACCGTATTACCGCCTTT
GAGTGAGCTGATACCGCTCGCCGCAGCCGAACGACCGAGCGCAGCGAGTCAGTGAGCGAGGAAGCGGAAG
AGCGCCCAATACGCAAACCGCCTCTCCCCGCGCGTTGGCCGATTCATTAATGCAGCTGGCACGACAGGTT
TCCCGACTGGAAAGCGGGCAGTGAGCGCAACGCAATTAATGTGAGTTAGCTCACTCATTAGGCACCCCAG
GCTTTACACTTTATGCTTCCGGCTCGTATGTTGTGTGGAATTGTGAGCGGATAACAATTTCACACAGGAA
ACAGCTATGACCATGATTACGCCAAGCGCGCAATTAACCCTCACTAAAGGGAACAAAAGCTGGAGCTGCA
AGCTTAATGTAGTCTTATGCAATACTCTTGTAGTCTTGCAACATGGTAACGATGAGTTAGCAACATGCCT
TACAAGGAGAGAAAAAGCACCGTGCATGCCGATTGGTGGAAGTAAGGTGGTACGATCGTGCCTTATTAGG
AAGGCAACAGACGGGTCTGACATGGATTGGACGAACCACTGAATTGCCGCATTGCAGAGATATTGTATTT
AAGTGCCTAGCTCGATACATAAACGGGTCTCTCTGGTTAGACCAGATCTGAGCCTGGGAGCTCTCTGGCT
AACTAGGGAACCCACTGCTTAAGCCTCAATAAAGCTTGCCTTGAGTGCTTCAAGTAGTGTGTGCCCGTCT
GTTGTGTGACTCTGGTAACTAGAGATCCCTCAGACCCTTTTAGTCAGTGTGGAAAATCTCTAGCAGTGGC
GCCCGAACAGGGACTTGAAAGCGAAAGGGAAACCAGAGGAGCTCTCTCGACGCAGGACTCGGCTTGCTGA
AGCGCGCACGGCAAGAGGCGAGGGGCGGCGACTGGTGAGTACGCCAAAAATTTTGACTAGCGGAGGCTAG
AAGGAGAGAGATGGGTGCGAGAGCGTCAGTATTAAGCGGGGGAGAATTAGATCGCGATGGGAAAAAATTC
GGTTAAGGCCAGGGGGAAAGAAAAAATATAAATTAAAACATATAGTATGGGCAAGCAGGGAGCTAGAACG
ATTCGCAGTTAATCCTGGCCTGTTAGAAACATCAGAAGGCTGTAGACAAATACTGGGACAGCTACAACCA
TCCCTTCAGACAGGATCAGAAGAACTTAGATCATTATATAATACAGTAGCAACCCTCTATTGTGTGCATC
AAAGGATAGAGATAAAAGACACCAAGGAAGCTTTAGACAAGATAGAGGAAGAGCAAAACAAAAGTAAGAC
CACCGCACAGCAAGCGGCCGCTGATCTTCAGACCTGGAGGAGGAGATATGAGGGACAATTGGAGAAGTGA
ATTATATAAATATAAAGTAGTAAAAATTGAACCATTAGGAGTAGCACCCACCAAGGCAAAGAGAAGAGTG
GTGCAGAGAGAAAAAAGAGCAGTGGGAATAGGAGCTTTGTTCCTTGGGTTCTTGGGAGCAGCAGGAAGCA
CTATGGGCGCAGCGTCAATGACGCTGACGGTACAGGCCAGACAATTATTGTCTGGTATAGTGCAGCAGCA
GAACAATTTGCTGAGGGCTATTGAGGCGCAACAGCATCTGTTGCAACTCACAGTCTGGGGCATCAAGCAG
CTCCAGGCAAGAATCCTGGCTGTGGAAAGATACCTAAAGGATCAACAGCTCCTGGGGATTTGGGGTTGCT
CTGGAAAACTCATTTGCACCACTGCTGTGCCTTGGAATGCTAGTTGGAGTAATAAATCTCTGGAACAGAT
TTGGAATCACACGACCTGGATGGAGTGGGACAGAGAAATTAACAATTACACAAGCTTAATACACTCCTTA
ATTGAAGAATCGCAAAACCAGCAAGAAAAGAATGAACAAGAATTATTGGAATTAGATAAATGGGCAAGTT
TGTGGAATTGGTTTAACATAACAAATTGGCTGTGGTATATAAAATTATTCATAATGATAGTAGGAGGCTT
GGTAGGTTTAAGAATAGTTTTTGCTGTACTTTCTATAGTGAATAGAGTTAGGCAGGGATATTCACCATTA
TCGTTTCAGACCCACCTCCCAACCCCGAGGGGACCCGACAGGCCCGAAGGAATAGAAGAAGAAGGTGGAG
AGAGAGACAGAGACAGATCCATTCGATTAGTGAACGGATCTCGACGGTATCGGTTAACTTTTAAAAGAAA
AGGGGGGATTGGGGGGTACAGTGCAGGGGAAAGAATAGTAGACATAATAGCAACAGACATACAAACTAAA
GAATTACAAAAACAAATTACAAAATTCAAAATTTTATCGTCCAGTGTGGTGGCTACTAGCGCCATAGAGC
CCACCGCATCCCCAGCATGCCTGCTATTGTCTTCCCAATCCTCCCCCTTGCTGTCCTGCCCCACCCCACC
CCCCAGAATAGAATGACACCTACTCAGACAATGCGATGCAATTTCCTCATTTTATTAGGAAAGGACAGTG
GGAGTGGCACCTTCCAGGGTCAAGGAAGGCACGGGGGAGGGGCAAACAACAGATGGCTGGCAACTAGAAG
GCACAGGTGCAACGTTGTTAGGAGAGCACACACTTGCAGCTCATGCAGCCGGGGCCACTCTCATCAGGAG
GGTTCAGCTTCCGCAGCTTGTGCTGCCGGATCTCACGCACCAACGTGTAGAAGGCATCCTCCACTCCCTG
CCGGGTCTTGGCCGAGGTCTCGATGTTAGGAGAGCACACACTTGCAGCTCATGCAGCCGGGGCCACTCTC
ATCAGGAGGGTTCAGCTTCCGCAGCTTGTGCTGCCGGATCTCACGCACCAACGTGTAGAAGGCATCCTCC
ACTCCCTGCCGGGTCTTGGCCGAGGTCTCGATGTAGGGGATGCCGTAGCTTCGGGCGAGGTCCTGAGCCT
GCCGAGATTCCACAGTGCGTGCAGCCAGGTCACACTTGTTCCCCACCAGCACCATGGGCACGTCATCCGA
GTCCTTCACCCGTTTGATCTGCTCCCTGTACTGGTGGATGTCCTCAAAAGACTTGGTGTTGTTGATGGCA
AACACACACAGGAAGCCCTCCCCGGTGCGCATGTACTGGTCCCGCATGGCGCTGTACTCCTCCTGGCCGG
CGGTATCCAGGATGTCCAACAGGCACGTCTCCCCATCAATGACCACCTGCTTCCGGTAGGAATCCTCTAT
AGTGGGGTCGTATTCGTCCACAAAATGGTTCTGGATCAGCTGGATGGTCAGCGCACTCTTGCCCACACCG
ACGGCGCCCACCACCACCAGCTTGTATTCGGTCATCGAACCTCCTCCTCCGCTTCCCCCACCACCCTTGT
ACAGCTCGTCCATGCCGCCGGTGGAGTGGCGGCCCTCGGCGCGTTCGTACTGTTCCACGATGGTGTAGTC
CTCGTTGTGGGAGGTGATGTCCAACTTGATGTTGACGTTGTAGGCGCCGGGCAGCTGCACGGGCTTCTTG
GCCTTGTAGGTGGTCTTGACCTCAGCGTCGTAGTGGCCGCCGTCCTTCAGCTTCAGCCTCTGCTTGATCT
CGCCCTTCAGGGCGCCGTCCTCGGGGTACATCCGCTCGGAGGAGGCCTCCCAGCCCATGGTCTTCTTCTG
CATTACGGGGCCGTCGGAGGGGAAGTTGGTGCCGCGCAGCTTCACCTTGTAGATGAACTCGCCGTCCTGC
AGGGAGGAGTCCTGGGTCACGGTCACCACGCCGCCGTCCTCGAAGTTCATCACGCGCTCCCACTTGAAGC
CCTCGGGGAAGGACAGCTTCAAGTAGTCGGGGATGTCGGCGGGGTGCTTCACGTAGGCCTTGGAGCCGTA
CATGAACTGAGGGGACAGGATGTCCCAGGCGAAGGGCAGGGGGCCACCCTTGGTCACCTTCAGCTTGGCG
GTCTGGGTGCCCTCGTAGGGGCGGCCCTCGCCCTCGCCCTCGATCTCGAACTCGTGGCCGTTCACGGAGC
CCTCCATGTGCACCTTGAAGCGCATGAACTCCTTGATGATGGCCATGTTATCCTCCTCGCCCTTGCTCAC
CATTGAATGATTGCTAGCGATGAGCTCTGGTAGTAGACTAGTGGCCCCCATTATATACCCTCTAGAGACT
ATAATGCTTAGAGTGGCTTGCTTGATCAGATCAAATCCGATAACTTCGTATAATGTATGCTATACGAAGT
TATTTATGTGTCGGGGCTGGCTTAACTATGCGGCATCAGAGCAGATTGTACTGAGAGTGCACCATTCGAC
GCTCTCCCTTATGCGACTCCTGCATTAGGAAGCAGCCCAGTAGTAGGTTGAGGCCGTTGAGCACCGCCGC
CGCAAGGAATGGTGCATGCAAGGAGATGGCGCCCAACAGTCCCCCGGCCACGGGGCCTGCCACCATACCC
ACGCCGAAACAAGCGCTCATGAGCCCGAAGTGGCGAGCCCGATCTTCCCCATCGGTGATGTCGGCGATAT
AGGCGCCAGCAACCGCACCTGTGGCGCCGGTGATGCCGGCAGTCCCGGGCCCGCGGTACCGTCGACTGCA
GAATTCAATTTAAATCGTACCGAGCGACTCGAGATAACTTCGTATAATGTATGCTATACGAAGTTATTCG
GATTTGATCCAGAGTTTACGAGGGTATGTAGCGAATTCGGATTTGATCCAGAGGAGGGCACGTCCTCACT
CTACACGTCCTCACTCCGCACGTCCTCACTCTACACGTCCTCACTCCGCACGTCCTCACTCTACACGTCC
TCACTCCAATTCAGATCTCCCGATCCGAGTAAGTAGCAGTATAATGAGTACGAACATGGTAGCTAGTGGA
TCCTTCGTCGACCTGCAGACTGGCTGTGTATAAGGGAGCCTGACATTTATATTCCCCAGAACATCAGGTT
AATGGCGTTTTTGATGTCATTTTCGCGGTGGCTGAGATCAGCCACTTCTTCCCCGATAACGGAGACCGGC
ACACTGGCGCATATCGGTGGTCATCATGCGCCAGCTTTCATCCCCGATATGCACCACCGGGTAAAGTTCA
CGCATATGAAGCTGGACATCACCTCCCACAACCTCGAGGTGGAACAGTACGCTGATATCTCTTATACTGC
TCCGGTGCCCGTCAGTGGGCAGAGCGCACATCGCCCACAGTCCCCGAGAAGTTGGGGGGAGGGGTCGGCA
ATTGAACCGGTGCCTAGAGAAGGTGGCGCGGGGTAAACTGGGAAAGTGATGTCGTGTACTGGCTCCGCCT
TTTTCCCGAGGGTGGGGGAGAACCGTATATAAGTGCAGTAGTCGCCGTGAACGTTCTTTTTCGCAACGGG
TTTGCCGCCAGAACACAGGTAAGTGCCGTGTGTGGTTCCCGCGGGCCTGGCCTCTTTACGGGTTATGGCC
CTTGCGTGCCTTGAATTACTTCCACGCCCCTGGCTGCAGTACGTGATTCTTGATCCCGAGCTTCGGGTTG
GAAGTGGGTGGGAGAGTTCGAGGCCTTGCGCTTAAGGAGCCCCTTCGCCTCGTGCTTGAGTTGAGGCCTG
GCTTGGGCGCTGGGGCCGCCGCGTGCGAATCTGGTGGCACCTTCGCGCCTGTCTCGCTGCTTTCGATAAG
TCTCTAGCCATTTAAAATTTTTGATGACCTGCTGCGACGCTTTTTTTCTGGCAAGATAGTCTTGTAAATG
CGGGCCAAGATCTGCACACTGGTATTTCGGTTTTTGGGGCCGCGGGCGGCGACGGGGCCCGTGCGTCCCA
GCGCACATGTTCGGCGAGGCGGGGCCTGCGAGCGCGGCCACCGAGAATCGGACGGGGGTAGTCTCAAGCT
GGCCGGCCTGCTCTGGTGCCTGGCCTCGCGCCGCCGTGTATCGCCCCGCCCTGGGCGGCAAGGCTGGCCC
GGTCGGCACCAGTTGCGTGAGCGGAAAGATGGCCGCTTCCCGGCCCTGCTGCAGGGAGCTCAAAATGGAG
GACGCGGCGCTCGGGAGAGCGGGCGGGTGAGTCACCCACACAAAGGAAAAGGGCCTTTCCGTCCTCAGCC
GTCGCTTCATGTGACTCCACGGAGTACCGGGCGCCGTCCAGGCACCTCGATTAGTTCTCGAGCTTTTGGA
GTACGTCGTCTTTAGGTTGGGGGGAGGGGTTTTATGCGATGGAGTTTCCCCACACTGAGTGGGTGGAGAC
TGAAGTTAGGCCAGCTTGGCACTTGATGTAATTCTCCTTGGAATTTGCCCTTTTTGAGTTTGGATCTTGG
TTCATTCTCAAGCCTCAGACAGTGGTTCAAAGTTTTTTTCTTCCATTTCAGGTGTCGTGAGAGCTCGTTT
AGTGAACCGTCAGATCGCCTGGAGACGCCATCCACGCTGTAATGAGCCACCATGGACAAAGACTGCGAAA
TGAAGCGCACCACCCTGGATAGCCCTCTGGGCAAGCTGGAACTGTCTGGGTGCGAACAGGGCCTGCACCG
TATCATCTTCCTGGGCAAAGGAACATCTGCCGCCGACGCCGTGGAAGTGCCTGCCCCAGCCGCCGTGCTG
GGCGGACCAGAGCCACTGATGCAGGCCACCGCCTGGCTCAACGCCTACTTTCACCAGCCTGAGGCCATCG
AGGAGTTCCCTGTGCCAGCCCTGCACCACCCAGTGTTCCAGCAGGAGAGCTTTACCCGCCAGGTGCTGTG
GAAACTGCTGAAAGTGGTGAAGTTCGGAGAGGTCATCAGCTACAGCCACCTGGCCGCCCTGGCCGGCAAT
CCCGCCGCCACCGCCGCCGTGAAAACCGCCCTGAGCGGAAATCCCGTGCCCATTCTGATCCCCTGCCACC
GGGTGGTGCAGGGCGACCTGGACGTGGGGGGCTACGAGGGCGGGCTCGCCGTGAAAGAGTGGCTGCTGGC
CCACGAGGGCCACAGACTGGGCAAGCCTGGGCTGGGTGAGCCAGCGAATTCCTGCAGGCCCAAGAAAAAA
CGCAAGGTGTAGCAACGCCGATAATCAACCTCTGGATTACAAAATTTGTGAAAGATTGACTGGTATTCTT
AACTATGTTGCTCCTTTTACGCTATGTGGATACGCTGCTTTAATGCCTTTGTATCATGCTATTGCTTCCC
GTATGGCTTTCATTTTCTCCTCCTTGTATAAATCCTGGTTGCTGTCTCTTTATGAGGAGTTGTGGCCCGT
TGTCAGGCAACGTGGCGTGGTGTGCACTGTGTTTGCTGACGCAACCCCCACTGGTTGGGGCATTGCCACC
ACCTGTCAGCTCCTTTCCGGGACTTTCGCTTTCCCCCTCCCTATTGCCACGGCGGAACTCATCGCCGCCT
GCCTTGCCCGCTGCTGGACAGGGGCTCGGCTGTTGGGCACTGACAATTCCGTGGTGTTGTCGGGGAAATC
ATCGTCCTTTCCTTGGCTGCTCGCCTGTGTTGCCACCTGGATTCTGCGCGGGACGTCCTTCTGCTACGTC
CCTTCGGCCCTCAATCCAGCGGACCTTCCTTCCCGCGGCCTGCTGCCGGCTCTGCGGCCTCTTCCGCGTC
TTCGCCTTCGCCCTCAGACGAGTCGGATCTCCCTTTGGGCCGCCTCCCCGCCGCTCGCTGATATAGGGCC
CGGTACCTTTAAGACCAATGACTTACAAGGCAGCTGTAGATCTTAGCCACTTTTTAAAAGAAAAGGGGGG
ACTGGAAGGGCTAGCTCACTCCCAACGAAGACAAGATCTGCTTTTTGCTTGTACTGGGTCTCTCTGGTTA
GACCAGATCTGAGCCTGGGAGCTCTCTGGCTAACTAGGGAACCCACTGCTTAAGCCTCAATAAAGCTTGC
CTTGAGTGCTTCAAGTAGTGTGTGCCCGTCTGTTGTGTGACTCTGGTAACTAGAGATCCCTCAGACCCTT
TTAGTCAGTGTGGAAAATCTCTAGCAGTAGTAGTTCATGTCATCTTATTATTCAGTATTTATAACTTGCA
AAGAAATGAATATCAGAGAGTGAGAGGAACTTGTTTATTGCAGCTTATAATGGTTACAAATAAAGCAATA
GCATCACAAATTTCACAAATAAAGCATTTTTTTCACTGCATTCTAGTTGTGGTTTGTCCAAACTCATCAA
TGTATCTTATCATGTCTGGCTCTAGCTATCCCGCCCCTAACTCCGCCCATCCCGCCCCTAACTCCGCCCA
GTTCCGCCCATTCTCCGCCCCATGGCTGACTAATTTTTTTTATTTATGCAGAGGCCGAGGCCGCCTCGGC
CTCTGAGCTATTCCAGAAGTAGTGAGGAGGCTTTTTTGGAGGCCTAGGGACGTACCCAATTCGCCCTATA
GTGAGTCGTATTACGCGCGCTCACTGGCCGTCGTTTTACAACGTCGTGACTGGGAAAACCCTGGCGTTAC
CCAACTTAATCGCCTTGCAGCACATCCCCCTTTCGCCAGCTGGCGTAATAGCGAAGAGGCCCGCACCGAT
CGCCCTTCCCAACAGTTGCGCAGCCTGAATGGCGAATGGG
[124 nt withheld, positions 9071-9194]
C
[91 nt withheld, positions 9196-9286]
A
[49 nt withheld, positions 9288-9336]
CCTTTGACGTTGGAGTCCACGTTCTTT
[37 nt withheld, positions 9364-9400]
ACCCTATCTCGGTCTATTCTTTTGATTTATAAGGGATTTTGCCGATTTCGGCCTATTGGTTAAAAAATGA
GCTGATTTAACAAAAATTTAACGCGAATTTTAACAAAATATTAACGCTTACAATTTAGGTGGCACTTTTC
GGGGAAATGTGCGCGGAACCCCTATTTGTTTATTTTTCTAAATACATTCAAATATGTATCCGCTCATGAG
ACAATAACCCTGATAAATGCTTCAATAATATTGAAAAAGGAAGAGTATGAGTATTCAACATTTCCGTGTC
GCCCTTATTCCCTTTTTTGCGGCATTTTGCCTTCCTGTTTTTGCTCACCCAGAAACGCTGGTGAAAGTAA
AAGATGCTGAAGATCAGTTGGGTGCACGAGTGGGTTACATCGAACTGGATCTCAACAGCGGTAAGATCCT
TGAGAGTTTTCGCCCCGAAGAACGTTTTCCAATGATGAGCACTTTTAAAGTTCTGCTATGTGGCGCGGTA
TTATCCCGTATTGACGCCGGGCAAGAGCAACTCGGTCGCCGCATACACTATTCTCAGAATGACTTGGTTG
AGTACTCACCAGTCACAGAAAAGCATCTTACGGATGGCATGACAGTAAGAGAATTATGCAGTGCTGCCAT
AACCATGAGTGATAACACTGCGGCCAACTTACTTCTGACAACGATCGGAGGACCGAAGGAGCTAACCGCT
TTTTTGCACAACATGGGGGATCATGTAACTCGCCTTGATCGTTGGGAACCGGAGCTGAATGAAGCCATAC
CAAACGACGAGCGTGACACCACGATGCCTGTAGCAATGGCAACAACGTTGCGCAAACTATTAACTGGCGA
ACTACTTACTCTAGCTTCCCGGCAACAATTAATAGACTGGATGGAGGCGGATAAAGTTGCAGGACCACTT
CTGCGCTCGGCCCTTCCGGCTGGCTGGTTTATTGCTGATAAATCTGGAGCCGGTGAGCGTGGGTCTCGCG
GTATCATTGCAGCACTGGGGCCAGATGGTAAGCCCTCCCGTATCGTAGTTATCTACACGACGGGGAGTCA
GGCAACTATGGATGAACGAAATAGACAGATCGCTGAGATAGGTGCCTCACTGATTAAGCATTGGTAACTG
TCAGACCAAGTTTACTCATATATACTTTAGATTGATTTAAAACTTCATTTTTAATTTAAAAGGATCTAGG
TGAAGATCCTTTTTGATAATCTCATGACCAAAATCCCTTAACGTGAGTTTTCGTTCCACTGAGCGTCAGA
CCCCGTAGAAAAGATCAAAGGATCTTC
Features (pLannotate 1.2.2; 39 found; start..end, strand, type, name):
      1..589     +  rep_origin     ori: high-copy-number ColE1/pMB1/pBR322/pUC origin of replication
    772..864     +  CDS            lacI (fragment): lac repressor; lacI; The lac repressor binds to the lac operator to inhibit transcription in E. coli. This inhibition can be relieved by adding lactose or isopropyl-β-D-thiogalactopyranoside (IPTG).
    877..898     +  protein_bind   CAP binding site: CAP binding activates transcription in the presence of cAMP. E. coli catabolite activator protein
    913..943     +  promoter       lac promoter: promoter for the E. coli lac operon
    947..969     +  protein_bind   lac operator (fragment): The lac repressor binds to the lac operator to inhibit transcription in E. coli. This inhibition can be relieved by adding lactose or isopropyl-β-D-thiogalactopyranoside (IPTG). lac repressor encoded by lacI
   1012..1030    +  promoter       T3 promoter: promoter for bacteriophage T3 RNA polymerase
   1058..1284    +  promoter       RSV promoter: Rous sarcoma virus enhancer/promoter
   1285..1465    +  LTR            5' LTR (truncated): truncated 5' long terminal repeat (LTR) from HIV-1
   1512..1637    +  misc_feature   HIV-1 Ψ: packaging signal of human immunodeficiency virus type 1
   1621..1984    +  CDS            HIV-1 gag (fragment): gag protein from human immunodeficiency virus 1; gag
   2130..2363    +  misc_feature   RRE: The Rev response element (RRE) of HIV-1 allows for Rev-dependent mRNA export from the nucleus to the cytoplasm.
   2740..2840    +  CDS            Rev (fragment): human immunodeficiency virus 1 (HIV-1) Rev protein; rev; enhances nuclear export of unspliced and incompletely spliced viral mRNAs
   2859..2975    +  misc_feature   cPPT/CTS: central polypurine tract and central termination sequence of HIV-1
   3002..3226    -  polyA_signal   bGH poly(A) signal: bovine growth hormone polyadenylation signal
   3240..3386    -  CDS            H-Ras (G12V) (fragment): human oncoprotein generated by the G12V mutation in the small GTPase H-Ras
   3388..3955    -  CDS            H-Ras (G12V) (fragment): human oncoprotein generated by the G12V mutation in the small GTPase H-Ras
   3986..4693    -  CDS            mCherry: mCherry is a basic (constitutively fluorescent) red fluorescent protein published in 2004, derived from Discosoma sp.. It is reported to be a very rapidly-maturing monomer with low acid sensitivity.
   4800..4833    -  protein_bind   loxP: Cre-mediated recombination occurs in the 8-bp core sequence (GCATACAT). Cre recombinase
   4847..4895    +  misc_feature   bom (fragment): basis of mobility region from pBR322
   4896..5150    -  CDS            TcR (fragment): tetracycline efflux protein; tet; confers resistance to tetracycline
   5153..5186    -  misc_feature   MCS (fragment): multiple cloning site
   5214..5247    -  protein_bind   loxP: Cre-mediated recombination occurs in the 8-bp core sequence (GCATACAT). Cre recombinase
   5507..5672    -  CDS            ccdB (fragment): CcdB, a bacterial toxin that poisons DNA gyrase; ccdB; Plasmids containing the ccdB gene cannot be propagated in standard E. coli strains.
   5678..5702    +  CDS            mHoneydew (fragment): monomeric derivative of DsRed fluorescent protein (Shaner et al., 2004) mammalian codon-optimized
   5757..5968    +  promoter       EF-1α core promoter: core promoter for human elongation factor EF-1α
   5969..6082    +  intron         EF-1α intron A (fragment): intron upstream of the start codon of human EF-1α
   6708..6911    +  intron         EF-1α intron A: truncated intron upstream of the start codon of human EF-1α
   6920..6954    +  promoter       TRE3GV promoter (fragment): 3rd-generation Tet-responsive promoter that can be activated by binding of Tet-On® 3G, optimized for retroviral and lentiviral vectors
   6982..7527    +  CDS            SNAP-tag®: human O6-alkylguanine-DNA-alkyltransferase variant that forms covalent bonds with benzylguanine derivatives fast-reacting variant, optimized for mammalian expression
   7583..8171    +  misc_feature   WPRE: woodchuck hepatitis virus posttranscriptional regulatory element
   8193..8330    +  CDS            nef (fragment): NEF_HV1LA - Experimental evidence at protein level: Swiss-Prot protein existence level 1. Extracellular Nef protein targets CD4(+) T-lymphocytes for apoptosis by interacting with CXCR4 surface receptors. From Human immunodeficiency virus type 1 group M subtype B (isolate Lai) (HIV-1).
   8316..8496    +  LTR            5' LTR (truncated): truncated 5' long terminal repeat (LTR) from HIV-1
   8568..8689    +  polyA_signal   SV40 poly(A) signal: SV40 polyadenylation signal
   8729..8864    +  rep_origin     SV40 ori: SV40 origin of replication
   8885..8903    -  promoter       T7 promoter: promoter for bacteriophage T7 RNA polymerase
   8911..9066    +  CDS            lacZα (fragment): LacZα fragment of β-galactosidase; lacZ fragment
   9071..9499    +  rep_origin     f1 ori (sequence partly withheld): f1 bacteriophage origin of replication; arrow indicates direction of (+) strand synthesis
   9552..9656    +  promoter       AmpR promoter: bla
   9657..10517   +  CDS            AmpR: β-lactamase; bla; confers resistance to ampicillin, carbenicillin, and related antibiotics
