[The description below was written by a language model from this plasmid's Addgene catalogue record and pLannotate feature annotations shown in this document.]
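Description:
LentiX_((380-bp-DIAL)-mCh-HRasG12V-BGH)rev_DIV_pKG3848 is a 10.7-kb lentiviral transfer plasmid built by Golden Gate assembly on the pLentiX1 backbone. It carries a synthetic-biology "DIAL" promoter-editing reporter. The plasmid is propagated in E. coli through a high-copy ColE1/pUC origin with ampicillin selection (AmpR), and it also retains an f1 origin and an SV40 origin. The viral framework is of the third-generation type: an RSV promoter drives a truncated HIV-1 5' LTR, followed by the Ψ packaging signal, a gag fragment, RRE and cPPT/CTS. WPRE, a truncated 3' LTR and an SV40 poly(A) signal sit downstream.

Two divergent transcription units lie between the LTRs. On the reverse strand, relative to the viral genome, is an mCherry–HRas(G12V) coding sequence terminated by its own bGH poly(A) signal. According to the record, this unit is driven by the 380-bp DIAL promoter with a YB_TATA minimal promoter. It is activated by the synthetic zinc-finger activator ZFa, whose binding sites are not annotated in the feature table. Two loxP sites flank a spacer of about 380 bp made of inert filler sequence, annotated as fragments of bacterial elements. Cre excision of this spacer edits the promoter architecture and so changes the expression setpoint of the tagged oncogene. On the forward strand, an EF-1α promoter with its intron constitutively expresses SNAP-tag, which serves as a marker of transduced cells.

The catalogue's insert field lists mGreenLantern, but no such feature is annotated. The name, stated purpose and feature table all indicate mCherry-HRasG12V as the payload. The construct is intended for titrating oncogenic Ras dosage in transduced mammalian cells.
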