Addgene plasmid #246344: LentiX_((380-bp-DIAL)-mCh-HRasG12V-BGH)rev_DIV_pKG3848
Purpose: 380-bp DIAL (YB_TATA) Reporter Lentivirus (with divergent SNAP) expressing mCherry-HRasG12V in the presence of ZFa and editable by Cre recombinase
Depositing lab: Kate Galloway. Depositing organization: Massachusetts Institute of Technology. Publication: Programmable promoter editing for precise control of transgene expression. Kabaria SR, Bae Y, Ehmann ME, Lende-Dorn BA, Beitz AM, Peterman EL, Love KS, Ploessl DS, Galloway KE. Nat Biotechnol. 2025 Oct 13. doi: 10.1038/s41587-025-02854-y. PubMed 41083901.
Backbone
  Vector backbone: pLentiX1
  Backbone manufacturer: Addgene #17297
  Vector type: Lentiviral, Synthetic Biology
Growth in bacteria
  Bacterial resistance: Ampicillin, 100 μg/mL
  Growth temperature: 30°C
  Growth strain: NEB Stable
  Copy number: High Copy
Gene/Insert
  Gene/Insert name: mGreenLantern
  Species: Aequorea victoria
  Cloning method: Golden Gate
Terms and licenses: Academic/Nonprofit Terms; Industry Terms: Not Available to Industry
Depositor comments: SNAP is expressed divergently from EF1a . Please visit https://doi.org/10.1101/2024.06.19.599813 for bioRxiv preprint.
How to cite: LentiX_((380-bp-DIAL)-mCh-HRasG12V-BGH)rev_DIV_pKG3848 was a gift from Kate Galloway (Addgene plasmid # 246344 ; http://n2t.net/addgene:246344 ; RRID:Addgene_246344)
