>Addgene plasmid #246344 | LentiX_((380-bp-DIAL)-mCh-HRasG12V-BGH)rev_DIV_pKG3848 | depositor partial sequence | sequence record 484353 | Promoter (380-bp-DIAL-YB_TATA)
ATTGGAGTGAGGACGTGTAGAGTGAGGACGTGCGGAGTGAGGACGTGTAGAGTGAGGACGTGCGGAGTGA
GGACGTGTAGAGTGAGGACGTGCCCTCCTCTGGATCAAATCCGAATTCGCTACATACCCTCGTAAACTCT
GGATCAAATCCGAATAACTTCGTATAGCATACATTATACGAAGTTATCTCGAGTCGCTCGGTACGATTTA
AATTGAATTCTGCAGTCGACGGTACCGCGGGCCCGGGACTGCCGGCATCACCGGCGCCACAGGTGCGGTT
GCTGGCGCCTATATCGCCGACATCACCGATGGGGAAGATCGGGCTCGCCACTTCGGGCTCATGAGCGCTT
GTTTCGGCGTGGGTATGGTGGCAGGCCCCGTGGCCGGGGGACTGTTGGGCGCCATCTCCTTGCATGCACC
ATTCCTTGCGGCGGCGGTGCTCAACGGCCTCAACCTACTACTGGGCTGCTTCCTAATGCAGGAGTCGCAT
AAGGGAGAGCGTCGAATGGTGCACTCTCAGTACAATCTGCTCTGATGCCGCATAGTTAAGCCAGCCCCGA
CACATAAATAACTTCGTATAGCATACATTATACGAAGTTATCGGATTTGATCTGATCAAGCAAGCCACTC
TAAGCATTATAGTCTCTAGAGGGTATATAATGGGGGCCACTAGTCTACTACCAGAGCTCATCGCTAGC
